Addgene plasmid #161130: pDONR221-SLC22A2_STOP
Purpose: Gateway entry clone with codon-optimized ORF sequence for subcloning into custom expression vectors. Contains a STOP codon at the end of the codon-optimized ORF sequence.
Depositing lab: RESOLUTE Consortium & Giulio Superti-Furga. Depositing organization: CeMM Research Center for Molecular Medicine. Publication: The RESOLUTE consortium: unlocking SLC transporters for drug discovery. Superti-Furga G, Lackner D, Wiedmer T, Ingles-Prieto A, Barbosa B, Girardi E, Goldmann U, Gurtl B, Klavins K, Klimek C, Lindinger S, Lineiro-Retes E, Muller AC, Onstein S, Redinger G, Reil D, Sedlyarov V, Wolf G, Crawford M, Everley R, ... Steppan CM. Nat Rev Drug Discov. 2020 Jul;19(7):429-430. doi: 10.1038/d41573-020-00056-6. PubMed 32265506.
Backbone
  Vector backbone: pDONR221
  Backbone manufacturer: ThermoFisher Scientific
  Backbone size w/o insert (bp): 2550
  Vector type: Mammalian Expression
Growth in bacteria
  Bacterial resistance: Kanamycin, 50 μg/mL
  Growth temperature: 37°C
  Growth strain: NEB Stable
  Copy number: High Copy
Gene/Insert
  Gene/Insert name: SLC22A2 (alt name: 2-Oct)
  Species: H. sapiens (human)
  Insert size (bp): 1668
  Entrez Gene: SLC22A2 (a.k.a. OCT2)
  Cloning method: Gateway Cloning
  Sequencing primers: 5′ M13-fwd; 3′ M13-rev
Terms and licenses: Academic/Nonprofit Terms; Industry Terms
Depositor comments: This plasmid contains a STOP codon at the end of the codon-optimized ORF. For the version of this plasmid that does not contain a STOP codon, please see Addgene plasmid 131964 For more information on the full Resolute plasmid collection, please see www.addgene.org/depositor-collections/re-solute/. Please provide your feedback on this plasmid to the RESOLUTE consortium by filling out their RESOLUTE repository feedback form: https://forms.office.com/Pages/ResponsePage.aspx?id=0e05yklzmkS7rjFGQL4N7z4feCLQvEJAmVcOCM_u885UN1JJRko0Ukg4TVQwNTZLOUxPQVJWT1NHUCQlQCN0PWcu
How to cite: pDONR221-SLC22A2_STOP was a gift from RESOLUTE Consortium & Giulio Superti-Furga (Addgene plasmid # 161130 ; http://n2t.net/addgene:161130 ; RRID:Addgene_161130)
