[The description below was written by a language model from this plasmid's Addgene catalogue record and pLannotate feature annotations shown in this document.]
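Description:
pDONR221-SLC22A2_STOP is a Gateway entry clone built on the pDONR221 backbone, carrying a codon-optimized open reading frame for human SLC22A2 (also known as OCT2), the organic cation transporter 2. The sequenced plasmid is about 4.2 kb. It is maintained in E. coli through a high-copy ColE1/pUC-type origin and selected with kanamycin via an aminoglycoside phosphotransferase (KanR) gene. Although the catalogue lists the vector type as mammalian expression, the annotated features show no eukaryotic promoter or polyadenylation signal. The plasmid is therefore a shuttle for the ORF rather than an expression construct.

The roughly 1.67 kb SLC22A2 coding sequence sits between attL1 and attL2, the recombination sites used in the Gateway LR reaction. This arrangement allows directional transfer of the ORF into any attR-containing destination vector that supplies the promoter, tags and selection suited to the experiment. This version keeps a stop codon at the end of the ORF, so it suits native or N-terminally tagged expression but not C-terminal fusions. The depositor notes that a companion clone without the stop codon exists. The remaining backbone elements are a T7 promoter just outside attL2 pointing back toward the insert, rrnB T1 and T2 terminators upstream of attL1 that insulate the insert from read-through transcription, and short vestigial lacI and lacZα fragments. M13 forward and reverse sites flank the cassette for sequencing.

The encoded protein mediates uptake of organic cations such as metformin, creatinine, monoamines, TEA, MPP and cisplatin. The clone belongs to a consortium collection of solute carrier reagents for transporter research and drug discovery.
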