Features (pLannotate 1.2.2; 10 found; start..end, strand, type, name):
      1..100     +  protein_bind   attL1: mutant version of attL; recombination site for the Gateway® LR reaction LR Clonase™
    106..1770    +  CDS            SLC22A2: S22A2_HUMAN - Also known as OCT2. Experimental evidence at protein level: Swiss-Prot protein existence level 1. Mediates tubular uptake of organic compounds from circulation. Mediates the influx of agmatine, dopamine, noradrenaline (norepinephrine), serotonin, choline, famotidine, ranitidine, histamine, creatinine, amantadine, memantine, acriflavine, 4-[4- (dimethylamino)-styryl]-N-methylpyridinium ASP, amiloride, metformin, N-1-methylnicotinamide (NMN), tetraethylammonium (TEA), 1-methyl-4- phenylpyridinium (MPP), cimetidine, cisplatin and oxaliplatin. Cisplatin may develop a nephrotoxic acti
   1775..1874    -  protein_bind   attL2: mutant version of attL; recombination site for the Gateway® LR reaction LR Clonase™
   1892..1910    -  promoter       T7 promoter: promoter for bacteriophage T7 RNA polymerase
   2044..2853    +  CDS            KanR: aminoglycoside phosphotransferase; aph(3')-Ia; confers resistance to kanamycin in bacteria or G418 (Geneticin®) in eukaryotes
   3000..3588    +  rep_origin     ori: high-copy-number ColE1/pMB1/pBR322/pUC origin of replication
   3771..3863    +  CDS            lacI (fragment): lac repressor; lacI; The lac repressor binds to the lac operator to inhibit transcription in E. coli. This inhibition can be relieved by adding lactose or isopropyl-β-D-thiogalactopyranoside (IPTG).
   3918..3945    -  terminator     rrnB T2 terminator: transcription terminator T2 from the E. coli rrnB gene
   4077..4120    +  terminator     rrnB T1 terminator: Escherichia coli rrnB; transcription terminator T1 from the E. coli rrnB gene
   4167..4203    -  CDS            lacZα (fragment): LacZα fragment of β-galactosidase; lacZ fragment
>Addgene plasmid #161130 | pDONR221-SLC22A2_STOP | addgene full sequence | sequence record 358240 | Addgene NGS Result
CAAATAATGATTTTATTTTGACTGATAGTGACCTGTTCGTTGCAACACATTGATGAGCAATGCTTTTTTA
TAATGCCAACTTTGTACAAAAAAGCAGGCTCCACCATGCCTACCACAGTGGACGATGTGCTGGAGCACGG
CGGCGAGTTTCACTTCTTTCAGAAGCAGATGTTCTTTCTGCTGGCCCTGCTGAGCGCCACATTCGCCCCA
ATCTACGTGGGCATCGTGTTTCTGGGCTTCACCCCTGACCACAGGTGCAGATCCCCAGGAGTGGCAGAGC
TGAGCCTGAGATGTGGATGGTCCCCAGCAGAGGAGCTGAACTACACCGTGCCAGGACCTGGACCAGCAGG
AGAGGCATCTCCTAGACAGTGCCGGAGATATGAGGTGGATTGGAACCAGAGCACATTTGACTGCGTGGAT
CCACTGGCCTCTCTGGACACCAATAGGAGCAGGCTGCCACTGGGACCTTGCAGGGATGGCTGGGTGTATG
AGACCCCCGGCAGCTCCATCGTGACAGAGTTCAACCTGGTGTGCGCCAATAGCTGGATGCTGGACCTGTT
CCAGTCTAGCGTGAACGTGGGCTTCTTTATCGGCTCTATGAGCATCGGCTACATCGCCGATCGGTTTGGC
AGAAAGCTGTGCCTGCTGACCACAGTGCTGATCAATGCAGCAGCAGGCGTGCTGATGGCAATCTCCCCCA
CCTATACATGGATGCTGATCTTCAGGCTGATCCAGGGCCTGGTGTCTAAGGCCGGCTGGCTGATCGGCTA
CATCCTGATCACCGAGTTTGTGGGCAGGCGCTATCGGAGAACAGTGGGCATCTTCTACCAGGTGGCCTAT
ACCGTGGGACTGCTGGTGCTGGCAGGAGTGGCCTACGCCCTGCCTCACTGGCGCTGGCTGCAGTTCACAG
TGTCCCTGCCAAACTTCTTTTTCCTGCTGTACTATTGGTGTATCCCAGAGTCCCCCCGGTGGCTGATCTC
TCAGAACAAGAATGCCGAGGCCATGAGAATCATCAAGCACATCGCCAAGAAGAACGGCAAGTCCCTGCCA
GCATCTCTGCAGCGGCTGAGACTGGAGGAGGAGACAGGCAAGAAGCTGAATCCATCTTTTCTGGACCTGG
TGAGGACTCCCCAGATCCGCAAGCACACAATGATCCTGATGTACAACTGGTTCACCTCCTCTGTGCTGTA
TCAGGGCCTGATCATGCACATGGGCCTGGCCGGCGACAATATCTACCTGGACTTCTTCTACTCCGCCCTG
GTGGAGTTTCCAGCCGCCTTCATGATCATCCTGACCATCGACAGGATCGGCAGGCGCTACCCATGGGCAG
CAAGCAATATGGTGGCAGGAGCAGCATGCCTGGCATCCGTGTTTATCCCCGGCGATCTGCAGTGGCTGAA
GATCATCATCAGCTGCCTGGGCAGGATGGGCATCACAATGGCCTACGAGATCGTGTGCCTGGTGAACGCC
GAGCTGTATCCTACCTTCATCCGCAATCTGGGCGTGCACATCTGCAGCTCCATGTGCGACATCGGCGGCA
TCATCACCCCCTTTCTGGTGTACAGACTGACAAACATCTGGCTGGAGCTGCCTCTGATGGTGTTCGGCGT
GCTGGGACTGGTGGCAGGAGGACTGGTGCTGCTGCTGCCAGAGACCAAGGGCAAGGCCCTGCCTGAGACA
ATCGAGGAGGCCGAGAACATGCAGAGGCCTCGCAAGAATAAGGAGAAGATGATCTATCTGCAGGTGCAGA
AGCTGGATATCCCACTGAATTAAGACCCAGCTTTCTTGTACAAAGTTGGCATTATAAGAAAGCATTGCTT
ATCAATTTGTTGCAACGAACAGGTCACTATCAGTCAAAATAAAATCATTATTTGCCATCCAGCTGATATC
CCCTATAGTGAGTCGTATTACATGGTCATAGCTGTTTCCTGGCAGCTCTGGCCCGTGTCTCAAAATCTCT
GATGTTACATTGCACAAGATAAAAATATATCATCATGAACAATAAAACTGTCTGCTTACATAAACAGTAA
TACAAGGGGTGTTATGAGCCATATTCAACGGGAAACGTCGAGGCCGCGATTAAATTCCAACATGGATGCT
GATTTATATGGGTATAAATGGGCTCGCGATAATGTCGGGCAATCAGGTGCGACAATCTATCGCTTGTATG
GGAAGCCCGATGCGCCAGAGTTGTTTCTGAAACATGGCAAAGGTAGCGTTGCCAATGATGTTACAGATGA
GATGGTCAGACTAAACTGGCTGACGGAATTTATGCCTCTTCCGACCATCAAGCATTTTATCCGTACTCCT
GATGATGCATGGTTACTCACCACTGCGATCCCCGGAAAAACAGCATTCCAGGTATTAGAAGAATATCCTG
ATTCAGGTGAAAATATTGTTGATGCGCTGGCAGTGTTCCTGCGCCGGTTGCATTCGATTCCTGTTTGTAA
TTGTCCTTTTAACAGCGATCGCGTATTTCGTCTCGCTCAGGCGCAATCACGAATGAATAACGGTTTGGTT
GATGCGAGTGATTTTGATGACGAGCGTAATGGCTGGCCTGTTGAACAAGTCTGGAAAGAAATGCATAAAC
TTTTGCCATTCTCACCGGATTCAGTCGTCACTCATGGTGATTTCTCACTTGATAACCTTATTTTTGACGA
GGGGAAATTAATAGGTTGTATTGATGTTGGACGAGTCGGAATCGCAGACCGATACCAGGATCTTGCCATC
CTATGGAACTGCCTCGGTGAGTTTTCTCCTTCATTACAGAAACGGCTTTTTCAAAAATATGGTATTGATA
ATCCTGATATGAATAAATTGCAGTTTCATTTGATGCTCGATGAGTTTTTCTAATCAGAATTGGTTAATTG
GTTGTAACACTGGCAGAGCATTACGCTGACTTGACGGGACGGCGCAAGCTCATGACCAAAATCCCTTAAC
GTGAGTTACGCGTCGTTCCACTGAGCGTCAGACCCCGTAGAAAAGATCAAAGGATCTTCTTGAGATCCTT
TTTTTCTGCGCGTAATCTGCTGCTTGCAAACAAAAAAACCACCGCTACCAGCGGTGGTTTGTTTGCCGGA
TCAAGAGCTACCAACTCTTTTTCCGAAGGTAACTGGCTTCAGCAGAGCGCAGATACCAAATACTGTTCTT
CTAGTGTAGCCGTAGTTAGGCCACCACTTCAAGAACTCTGTAGCACCGCCTACATACCTCGCTCTGCTAA
TCCTGTTACCAGTGGCTGCTGCCAGTGGCGATAAGTCGTGTCTTACCGGGTTGGACTCAAGACGATAGTT
ACCGGATAAGGCGCAGCGGTCGGGCTGAACGGGGGGTTCGTGCACACAGCCCAGCTTGGAGCGAACGACC
TACACCGAACTGAGATACCTACAGCGTGAGCTATGAGAAAGCGCCACGCTTCCCGAAGGGAGAAAGGCGG
ACAGGTATCCGGTAAGCGGCAGGGTCGGAACAGGAGAGCGCACGAGGGAGCTTCCAGGGGGAAACGCCTG
GTATCTTTATAGTCCTGTCGGGTTTCGCCACCTCTGACTTGAGCGTCGATTTTTGTGATGCTCGTCAGGG
GGGCGGAGCCTATGGAAAAACGCCAGCAACGCGGCCTTTTTACGGTTCCTGGCCTTTTGCTGGCCTTTTG
CTCACATGTTCTTTCCTGCGTTATCCCCTGATTCTGTGGATAACCGTATTACCGCCTTTGAGTGAGCTGA
TACCGCTCGCCGCAGCCGAACGACCGAGCGCAGCGAGTCAGTGAGCGAGGAAGCGGAAGAGCGCCCAATA
CGCAAACCGCCTCTCCCCGCGCGTTGGCCGATTCATTAATGCAGCTGGCACGACAGGTTTCCCGACTGGA
AAGCGGGCAGTGAGCGCAACGCAATTAATACGCGTACCGCTAGCCAGGAAGAGTTTGTAGAAACGCAAAA
AGGCCATCCGTCAGGATGGCCTTCTGCTTAGTTTGATGCCTGGCAGTTTATGGCGGGCGTCCTGCCCGCC
ACCCTCCGGGCCGTTGCTTCACAACGTTCAAATCCGCTCCCGGCGGATTTGTCCTACTCAGGAGAGCGTT
CACCGACAAACAACAGATAAAACGAAAGGCCCAGTCTTCCGACTGAGCCTTTCGTTTTATTTGATGCCTG
GCAGTTCCCTACTCTCGCGTTAACGCTAGCATGGATGTTTTCCCAGTCACGACGTTGTAAAACGACGGCC
AGTCTTAAGCTCGGGCCC
