>Addgene plasmid #161130 | pDONR221-SLC22A2_STOP | depositor partial sequence | sequence record 312195 | Codon-optimized ORF of SLC22A2
ATGCCTACCACAGTGGACGATGTGCTGGAGCACGGCGGCGAGTTTCACTTCTTTCAGAAGCAGATGTTCT
TTCTGCTGGCCCTGCTGAGCGCCACATTCGCCCCAATCTACGTGGGCATCGTGTTTCTGGGCTTCACCCC
TGACCACAGGTGCAGATCCCCAGGAGTGGCAGAGCTGAGCCTGAGATGTGGATGGTCCCCAGCAGAGGAG
CTGAACTACACCGTGCCAGGACCTGGACCAGCAGGAGAGGCATCTCCTAGACAGTGCCGGAGATATGAGG
TGGATTGGAACCAGAGCACATTTGACTGCGTGGATCCACTGGCCTCTCTGGACACCAATAGGAGCAGGCT
GCCACTGGGACCTTGCAGGGATGGCTGGGTGTATGAGACCCCCGGCAGCTCCATCGTGACAGAGTTCAAC
CTGGTGTGCGCCAATAGCTGGATGCTGGACCTGTTCCAGTCTAGCGTGAACGTGGGCTTCTTTATCGGCT
CTATGAGCATCGGCTACATCGCCGATCGGTTTGGCAGAAAGCTGTGCCTGCTGACCACAGTGCTGATCAA
TGCAGCAGCAGGCGTGCTGATGGCAATCTCCCCCACCTATACATGGATGCTGATCTTCAGGCTGATCCAG
GGCCTGGTGTCTAAGGCCGGCTGGCTGATCGGCTACATCCTGATCACCGAGTTTGTGGGCAGGCGCTATC
GGAGAACAGTGGGCATCTTCTACCAGGTGGCCTATACCGTGGGACTGCTGGTGCTGGCAGGAGTGGCCTA
CGCCCTGCCTCACTGGCGCTGGCTGCAGTTCACAGTGTCCCTGCCAAACTTCTTTTTCCTGCTGTACTAT
TGGTGTATCCCAGAGTCCCCCCGGTGGCTGATCTCTCAGAACAAGAATGCCGAGGCCATGAGAATCATCA
AGCACATCGCCAAGAAGAACGGCAAGTCCCTGCCAGCATCTCTGCAGCGGCTGAGACTGGAGGAGGAGAC
AGGCAAGAAGCTGAATCCATCTTTTCTGGACCTGGTGAGGACTCCCCAGATCCGCAAGCACACAATGATC
CTGATGTACAACTGGTTCACCTCCTCTGTGCTGTATCAGGGCCTGATCATGCACATGGGCCTGGCCGGCG
ACAATATCTACCTGGACTTCTTCTACTCCGCCCTGGTGGAGTTTCCAGCCGCCTTCATGATCATCCTGAC
CATCGACAGGATCGGCAGGCGCTACCCATGGGCAGCAAGCAATATGGTGGCAGGAGCAGCATGCCTGGCA
TCCGTGTTTATCCCCGGCGATCTGCAGTGGCTGAAGATCATCATCAGCTGCCTGGGCAGGATGGGCATCA
CAATGGCCTACGAGATCGTGTGCCTGGTGAACGCCGAGCTGTATCCTACCTTCATCCGCAATCTGGGCGT
GCACATCTGCAGCTCCATGTGCGACATCGGCGGCATCATCACCCCCTTTCTGGTGTACAGACTGACAAAC
ATCTGGCTGGAGCTGCCTCTGATGGTGTTCGGCGTGCTGGGACTGGTGGCAGGAGGACTGGTGCTGCTGC
TGCCAGAGACCAAGGGCAAGGCCCTGCCTGAGACAATCGAGGAGGCCGAGAACATGCAGAGGCCTCGCAA
GAATAAGGAGAAGATGATCTATCTGCAGGTGCAGAAGCTGGATATCCCACTGAATTAA
